>Addgene plasmid #80952 | Flag-Gsdmd-NT 4A | addgene partial sequence | sequence record 156314 | CMV-F 5'-CGCAAATGGGCGGTAGGCGTG-3'
CTATATAAGCAGAGCTCGTTTAGTGAACCGTCAGAATTAATTCAGATCGATCTACCATGGACTACAAAGA
CGATGACGACAAGCTTGCGGCCGCAATGCCATCGGCCTTTGAGAAAGTGGTCAAGAATGTGATCAAGGAG
GTAAGCGGCAGCAGAGGCGATCTCATTCCGGTGGACAGCCTGCGGAACTCCACCAGCTTCAGGCCCTACT
GCCTTCTGAACAGGAAATTTTCAAGCTCAAGGTTCTGGAAACCCCGTTATTCATGTGTCAACCTGTCAAT
CAAGGACATCCTGGAGCCCAGTGCTCCAGAACCAGAACCGGAGTGTTTTGGCTCCTTCAAAGTCTCTGAT
GTCGTCGATGGGAACATTCAGGGCAGAGTGATGTTGTCAGGCATGGGAGAAGGGAAAATTTCTGGTGGGG
CTGCAGTGTCTGACAGTTCCAGTGCCTCCATGAATGTGTGTATACTGCGTGTGACTCAGAAGACCTGGGA
GACCATGCAGCATGAAGCGCACCTTCAGCAGCCTGAGAACGCAATCCTGCAACAGCTTGCGAGTGCTGGG
GATGACCTGTTTGTGGTGACCGAGGTGCTGCAGACAAAGGAGGAAGTGCAGATCACTGAGGTCCACAGCC
AAGAGGGCTCAGGCCAGTTTACGCTGCCTGGAGCTTTATGCTTGAAGGGTGAAGGCAAGGGCCACCAAAG
CCGGAAGAAGATGGTGACCATTCCTGCAGGCAGCATCCTGGCATTCCGAGTGGCCCAACTGCTTATTGGC
TCTAAATGGGATATCCTTCTCGTCTCAGATGAGAAACAGAGGACCTTTGAGCCCTCCTCAGGTGACAGAA
AAGCAGTGGGCCAGAGGCACCATGGCCTCAATGTGCTTGCTGCGCTTTGTTCCATCGGAAAGCAGCTCAG
TCTCCTGTCAGATTAGTCTAGAGGATCCCGGGTGGCATCCCTGTGACCCCTCCCCA
