>Addgene plasmid #80952 | Flag-Gsdmd-NT 4A | addgene partial sequence | sequence record 156316 | hGH-PA-R 5'-CCAGCTTGGTTCCCAATAGA-3'
GGTTGTCTTCCCAACTTGCCCCTTGCTCCATACCACCCCCCTCCACCCCATAATATTATAGAAGGACACC
TAGTCAGACAAAATGATGCAACTTAATTTTATTAGGACAAGGCTGGTGGGCACTGGAGTGGCAACTTCCA
GGGCCAGGAGAGGCACTGGGGAGGGGTCACAGGGATGCCACCCGGGATCCTCTAGACTAATCTGACAGGA
GACTGAGCTGCTTTCCGATGGAACAAAGCGCAGCAAGCACATTGAGGCCATGGTGCCTCTGGCCCACTGC
TTTTCTGTCACCTGAGGAGGGCTCAAAGGTCCTCTGTTTCTCATCTGAGACGAGAAGGATATCCCATTTA
GAGCCAATAAGCAGTTGGGCCACTCGGAATGCCAGGATGCTGCCTGCAGGAATGGTCACCATCTTCTTCC
GGCTTTGGTGGCCCTTGCCTTCACCCTTCAAGCATAAAGCTCCAGGCAGCGTAAACTGGCCTGAGCCCTC
TTGGCTGTGGACCTCAGTGATCTGCACTTCCTCCTTTGTCTGCAGCACCTCGGTCACCACAAACAGGTCA
TCCCCAGCACTCGCAAGCTGTTGCAGGATTGCGTTCTCAGGCTGCTGAAGGTGCGCTTCATGCTGCATGG
TCTCCCAGGTCTTCTGAGTCACACGCAGTATACACACATTCATGGAGGCACTGGAACTGTCAGACACTGC
AGCCCCACCAGAAATTTTCCCTTCTCCCATGCCTGACAACATCACTCTGCCCTGAATGTTCCCATCGACG
ACATCAGAGACTTTGAAGGAGCCAAAACACTCCGGTTCTGGTTCTGGAGCACTGGGCTCCAGGATGTCCT
TGATTGACAGGTTGACACATGAATAACGGGGTTTCCAGAACCTTGAGCTTGAAAATTTCCTGTTCAGAAG
GCAGTAGGGCCTGAAGCTGGTGGAGTTCCGCAGGCTGTCCACCGGAATGAGATCGCCTCTGCTGCCGCTT
ACCTCCTTGATCACATTCTTGACCACTTT
