[The description below was written by a language model from this plasmid's Addgene catalogue record.]
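Description:
Flag-Gsdmd-NT 4A is a mammalian expression plasmid built on the commercial pFlag-CMV-4 backbone and carrying a mutant form of the N-terminal fragment of mouse gasdermin D (Gsdmd). It is propagated in E. coli as a high-copy plasmid under ampicillin selection. The record gives no feature table, so the origin of replication, polyadenylation signal and any mammalian selection marker are not itemised. The backbone name and the use of a CMV forward sequencing primer indicate that expression is driven by the CMV immediate-early promoter, a strong constitutive promoter commonly used for transient expression in transfected mammalian cells.

The insert was placed between NotI and XbaI sites, both of which are retained, downstream of and in frame with a Flag epitope supplied by the backbone. The protein is therefore made with an N-terminal Flag tag that allows detection or immunoprecipitation with anti-Flag antibodies. Gasdermin D is the executioner of pyroptosis: cleavage by inflammatory caspases releases its N-terminal domain, which inserts into membranes and assembles into pores. The name "4A" implies four residues changed to alanine, but the record does not say which positions are altered or what effect the substitutions have.

The stated purpose is simply to express the Gsdmd-NT 4A mutant in mammalian cells. Given the associated work on gasdermin D pore formation in inflammasome-driven pyroptosis, it is most plausibly used alongside the wild-type N-terminal fragment to compare properties such as cytotoxicity, membrane association or oligomerisation.
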