Addgene plasmid #80952: Flag-Gsdmd-NT 4A
Purpose: Expresses Gsdmd-NT 4A mutant in mammalian cells
Depositing lab: Judy Lieberman. Depositing organization: Boston Children's Hospital. Publication: Inflammasome-activated gasdermin D causes pyroptosis by forming membrane pores. Liu X, Zhang Z, Ruan J, Pan Y, Magupalli VG, Wu H, Lieberman J. Nature. 2016 Jul 6;535(7610):153-8. doi: 10.1038/nature18629. PubMed 27383986.
Backbone
  Vector backbone: pFlag-CMV-4
  Backbone manufacturer: Sigma
  Vector type: Mammalian Expression
Growth in bacteria
  Bacterial resistance: Ampicillin, 100 μg/mL
  Growth temperature: 37°C
  Growth strain: DH5alpha
  Copy number: High Copy
Gene/Insert
  Gene/Insert name: Gsdmd-NT 4A
  Species: M. musculus (mouse)
  GenBank ID: NM_026960.4
  Entrez Gene: Gsdmd (a.k.a. 1810036L03Rik, DF5L, Dfna5l, GsdmD-1, Gsdmdc1, M2-4)
  Tag / fusion protein: Flag (N terminal on backbone)
  Cloning method: Restriction Enzyme; 5′ cloning site NotI (not destroyed); 3′ cloning site XbaI (not destroyed)
  Sequencing primers: 5′ CMV-F
Terms and licenses: Academic/Nonprofit Terms; Industry Terms: Not Available to Industry
How to cite: Flag-Gsdmd-NT 4A was a gift from Judy Lieberman (Addgene plasmid # 80952 ; http://n2t.net/addgene:80952 ; RRID:Addgene_80952)
