LOCUS       Exported 7066 bp ds-DNA circular SYN 12-MAY-2021
DEFINITION  Expresses Gsdmd-NT 4A mutant in mammalian cells.
ACCESSION   .
VERSION     .
KEYWORDS    Flag-Gsdmd-NT 4A
SOURCE      synthetic DNA construct
  ORGANISM  synthetic DNA construct
REFERENCE   1 (bases 1 to 7066)
  AUTHORS   Liu X, Zhang Z, Ruan J, Pan Y, Magupalli VG, Wu H, Lieberman J
  TITLE     Inflammasome-activated gasdermin D causes pyroptosis by forming
            membrane pores.
  JOURNAL   Nature. 2016 Jul 6;535(7610):153-8. doi: 10.1038/nature18629.
  PUBMED    27383986
REFERENCE   2 (bases 1 to 7066)
  AUTHORS   .
  TITLE     Direct Submission
  JOURNAL   Exported May 12, 2021 from SnapGene Server 1.1.58
            http://www.snapgene.com
FEATURES             Location/Qualifiers
     source          1..7066
                     /organism="synthetic DNA construct"
                     /mol_type="other DNA"
     primer_bind     126..148
                     /label=M13/pUC Forward
                     /note="In lacZ gene"
     primer_bind     140..157
                     /label=M13 Forward
                     /note="In lacZ gene. Also called M13-F20 or M13 (-21)
                     Forward"
     primer_bind     141..157
                     /label=M13 fwd
                     /note="common sequencing primer, one of multiple similar
                     variants"
     enhancer        318..697
                     /label=CMV enhancer
                     /note="human cytomegalovirus immediate early enhancer"
     promoter        698..901
                     /label=CMV promoter
                     /note="human cytomegalovirus (CMV) immediate early
                     promoter"
     primer_bind     852..872
                     /label=CMV-F
                     /note="Human CMV immediate early promoter, forward primer"
     CDS             945..968
                     /codon_start=1
                     /product="FLAG(R) epitope tag, followed by an enterokinase
                     cleavage site"
                     /label=FLAG
                     /translation="DYKDDDDK"
     polyA_signal    1825..2447
                     /label=hGH poly(A) signal
                     /note="human growth hormone polyadenylation signal"
     primer_bind     complement(2024..2043)
                     /label=hGH-PA-R
                     /note="Human growth hormone terminator, reverse primer"
     primer_bind     complement(2471..2491)
                     /label=pBABE 3'
                     /note="SV40 enhancer, reverse primer for pBABE vectors"
     promoter        2489..2786
                     /label=SV40 promoter
                     /note="SV40 enhancer and early promoter"
     primer_bind     2718..2737
                     /label=SV40pro-F
                     /note="SV40 promoter/origin, forward primer"
     CDS             2840..3634
                     /codon_start=1
                     /gene="aph(3')-II (or nptII)"
                     /product="aminoglycoside phosphotransferase from Tn5"
                     /label=NeoR/KanR
                     /note="confers resistance to neomycin, kanamycin, and G418
                     (Geneticin(R))"
                     /translation="MIEQDGLHAGSPAAWVERLFGYDWAQQTIGCSDAAVFRLSAQGRP
                     VLFVKTDLSGALNELQDEAARLSWLATTGVPCAAVLDVVTEAGRDWLLLGEVPGQDLLS
                     SHLAPAEKVSIMADAMRRLHTLDPATCPFDHQAKHRIERARTRMEAGLVDQDDLDEEHQ
                     GLAPAELFARLKARMPDGEDLVVTHGDACLPNIMVENGRFSGFIDCGRLGVADRYQDIA
                     LATRDIAEELGGEWADRFLVLYGIAAPDSQRIAFYRLLDEFF"
     primer_bind     complement(2894..2913)
                     /label=Neo-R
                     /note="Neomycin resistance gene, reverse primer"
     primer_bind     3504..3523
                     /label=Neo-F
                     /note="Neomycin resistance gene, forward primer"
     polyA_signal    4286..4420
                     /label=SV40 poly(A) signal
                     /note="SV40 polyadenylation signal"
     primer_bind     complement(4323..4342)
                     /label=SV40pA-R
                     /note="SV40 polyA, reverse primer"
     primer_bind     4377..4396
                     /label=EBV-rev
                     /note="SV40 polyA terminator, reverse primer"
     primer_bind     complement(4425..4444)
                     /label=T7
                     /note="T7 promoter, forward primer"
     promoter        complement(4426..4444)
                     /label=T7 promoter
                     /note="promoter for bacteriophage T7 RNA polymerase"
     primer_bind     complement(4458..4474)
                     /label=M13 rev
                     /note="common sequencing primer, one of multiple similar
                     variants"
     primer_bind     complement(4458..4474)
                     /label=M13 Reverse
                     /note="In lacZ gene. Also called M13-rev"
     primer_bind     complement(4471..4493)
                     /label=M13/pUC Reverse
                     /note="In lacZ gene"
     protein_bind    4482..4498
                     /label=lac operator
                     /bound_moiety="lac repressor encoded by lacI"
                     /note="The lac repressor binds to the lac operator to
                     inhibit transcription in E. coli. This inhibition can be
                     relieved by adding lactose or
                     isopropyl-beta-D-thiogalactopyranoside (IPTG)."
     promoter        complement(4506..4536)
                     /label=lac promoter
                     /note="promoter for the E. coli lac operon"
     protein_bind    4551..4572
                     /label=CAP binding site
                     /bound_moiety="E. coli catabolite activator protein"
                     /note="CAP binding activates transcription in the presence
                     of cAMP."
     primer_bind     complement(4689..4706)
                     /label=L4440
                     /note="L4440 vector, forward primer"
     rep_origin      complement(4860..5448)
                     /direction=LEFT
                     /label=ori
                     /note="high-copy-number ColE1/pMB1/pBR322/pUC origin of
                     replication"
     primer_bind     complement(4940..4959)
                     /label=pBR322ori-F
                     /note="pBR322 origin, forward primer"
     CDS             complement(5619..6479)
                     /codon_start=1
                     /gene="bla"
                     /product="beta-lactamase"
                     /label=AmpR
                     /note="confers resistance to ampicillin, carbenicillin, and
                     related antibiotics"
                     /translation="MSIQHFRVALIPFFAAFCLPVFAHPETLVKVKDAEDQLGARVGYI
                     ELDLNSGKILESFRPEERFPMMSTFKVLLCGAVLSRIDAGQEQLGRRIHYSQNDLVEYS
                     PVTEKHLTDGMTVRELCSAAITMSDNTAANLLLTTIGGPKELTAFLHNMGDHVTRLDRW
                     EPELNEAIPNDERDTTMPVAMATTLRKLLTGELLTLASRQQLIDWMEADKVAGPLLRSA
                     LPAGWFIADKSGAGERGSRGIIAALGPDGKPSRIVVIYTTGSQATMDERNRQIAEIGAS
                     LIKHW"
     primer_bind     6242..6261
                     /label=Amp-R
                     /note="Ampicillin resistance gene, reverse primer"
     promoter        complement(6480..6584)
                     /gene="bla"
                     /label=AmpR promoter
     rep_origin      6611..7066
                     /direction=RIGHT
                     /label=f1 ori
                     /note="f1 bacteriophage origin of replication; arrow
                     indicates direction of (+) strand synthesis"
     primer_bind     complement(6698..6717)
                     /label=F1ori-R
                     /note="F1 origin, reverse primer"
     primer_bind     6908..6929
                     /label=F1ori-F
                     /note="F1 origin, forward primer"
ORIGIN
        1 ccattcgcca ttcaggctgc gcaactgttg ggaagggcga tcggtgcggg cctcttcgct
       61 attacgccag ctggcgaaag ggggatgtgc tgcaaggcga ttaagttggg taacgccagg
      121 gttttcccag tcacgacgtt gtaaaacgac ggccagtgcc aagctgatct atacattgaa
      181 tcaatattgg caattagcca tattagtcat tggttatata gcataaatca atattggcta
      241 ttggccattg catacgttgt atctatatca taatatgtac atttatattg gctcatgtcc
      301 aatatgaccg ccatgttgac attgattatt gactagttat taatagtaat caattacggg
      361 gtcattagtt catagcccat atatggagtt ccgcgttaca taacttacgg taaatggccc
      421 gcctggctga ccgcccaacg acccccgccc attgacgtca ataatgacgt atgttcccat
      481 agtaacgcca atagggactt tccattgacg tcaatgggtg gagtatttac ggtaaactgc
      541 ccacttggca gtacatcaag tgtatcatat gccaagtccg ccccctattg acgtcaatga
      601 cggtaaatgg cccgcctggc attatgccca gtacatgacc ttacgggact ttcctacttg
      661 gcagtacatc tacgtattag tcatcgctat taccatggtg atgcggtttt ggcagtacac
      721 caatgggcgt ggatagcggt ttgactcacg gggatttcca agtctccacc ccattgacgt
      781 caatgggagt ttgttttggc accaaaatca acgggacttt ccaaaatgtc gtaataaccc
      841 cgccccgttg acgcaaatgg gcggtaggcg tgtacggtgg gaggtctata taagcagagc
      901 tcgtttagtg aaccgtcaga attaattcag atcgatctac catggactac aaagacgatg
      961 acgacaagct tgcggccgca atgccatcgg cctttgagaa agtggtcaag aatgtgatca
     1021 aggaggtaag cggcagcaga ggcgatctca ttccggtgga cagcctgcgg aactccacca
     1081 gcttcaggcc ctactgcctt ctgaacagga aattttcaag ctcaaggttc tggaaacccc
     1141 gttattcatg tgtcaacctg tcaatcaagg acatcctgga gcccagtgct ccagaaccag
     1201 aaccggagtg ttttggctcc ttcaaagtct ctgatgtcgt cgatgggaac attcagggca
     1261 gagtgatgtt gtcaggcatg ggagaaggga aaatttctgg tggggctgca gtgtctgaca
     1321 gttccagtgc ctccatgaat gtgtgtatac tgcgtgtgac tcagaagacc tgggagacca
     1381 tgcagcatga agcgcacctt cagcagcctg agaacgcaat cctgcaacag cttgcgagtg
     1441 ctggggatga cctgtttgtg gtgaccgagg tgctgcagac aaaggaggaa gtgcagatca
     1501 ctgaggtcca cagccaagag ggctcaggcc agtttacgct gcctggagct ttatgcttga
     1561 agggtgaagg caagggccac caaagccgga agaagatggt gaccattcct gcaggcagca
     1621 tcctggcatt ccgagtggcc caactgctta ttggctctaa atgggatatc cttctcgtct
     1681 cagatgagaa acagaggacc tttgagccct cctcaggtga cagaaaagca gtgggccaga
     1741 ggcaccatgg cctcaatgtg cttgctgcgc tttgttccat cggaaagcag ctcagtctcc
     1801 tgtcagatta gtctagagga tcccgggtgg catccctgtg acccctcccc agtgcctctc
     1861 ctggccctgg aagttgccac tccagtgccc accagccttg tcctaataaa attaagttgc
     1921 atcattttgt ctgactaggt gtccttctat aatattatgg ggtggagggg ggtggtatgg
     1981 agcaaggggc aagttgggaa gacaacctgt agggcctgcg gggtctattg ggaaccaagc
     2041 tggagtgcag tggcacaatc ttggctcact gcaatctccg cctcctgggt tcaagcgatt
     2101 ctcctgcctc agcctcccga gttgttggga ttccaggcat gcatgaccag gctcagctaa
     2161 tttttgtttt tttggtagag acggggtttc accatattgg ccaggctggt ctccaactcc
     2221 taatctcagg tgatctaccc accttggcct cccaaattgc tgggattaca ggcgtgaacc
     2281 actgctccct tccctgtcct tctgatttta aaataactat accagcagga ggacgtccag
     2341 acacagcata ggctacctgg ccatgcccaa ccggtgggac atttgagttg cttgcttggc
     2401 actgtcctct catgcgttgg gtccactcag tagatgcctg ttgaattggg tacgcggcca
     2461 gcttggctgt ggaatgtgtg tcagttaggg tgtggaaagt ccccaggctc cccagcaggc
     2521 agaagtatgc aaagcatgca tctcaattag tcagcaacca ggtgtggaaa gtccccaggc
     2581 tccccagcag gcagaagtat gcaaagcatg catctcaatt agtcagcaac catagtcccg
     2641 cccctaactc cgcccatccc gcccctaact ccgcccagtt ccgcccattc tccgccccat
     2701 ggctgactaa ttttttttat ttatgcagag gccgaggccg cctcggcctc tgagctattc
     2761 cagaagtagt gaggaggctt ttttggagga attgatcagc ttgggatctg atcaagagac
     2821 aggatgagga tcgtttcgca tgattgaaca agatggattg cacgcaggtt ctccggccgc
     2881 ttgggtggag aggctattcg gctatgactg ggcacaacag acaatcggct gctctgatgc
     2941 cgccgtgttc cggctgtcag cgcaggggcg cccggttctt tttgtcaaga ccgacctgtc
     3001 cggtgccctg aatgaactgc aggacgaggc agcgcggcta tcgtggctgg ccacgacggg
     3061 cgttccttgc gcagctgtgc tcgacgttgt cactgaagcg ggaagggact ggctgctatt
     3121 gggcgaagtg ccggggcagg atctcctgtc atctcacctt gctcctgccg agaaagtatc
     3181 catcatggct gatgcaatgc ggcggctgca tacgcttgat ccggctacct gcccattcga
     3241 ccaccaagcg aaacatcgca tcgagcgagc acgtactcgg atggaagccg gtcttgtcga
     3301 tcaggatgat ctggacgaag agcatcaggg gctcgcgcca gccgaactgt tcgccaggct
     3361 caaggcgcgc atgcccgacg gcgaggatct cgtcgtgacc catggcgatg cctgcttgcc
     3421 gaatatcatg gtggaaaatg gccgcttttc tggattcatc gactgtggcc ggctgggtgt
     3481 ggcggaccgc tatcaggaca tagcgttggc tacccgtgat attgctgaag agcttggcgg
     3541 cgaatgggct gaccgcttcc tcgtgcttta cggtatcgcc gctcccgatt cgcagcgcat
     3601 cgccttctat cgccttcttg acgagttctt ctgagcggga ctctggggtt cgaaatgacc
     3661 gaccaagcga cgcccaacct gccatcacga gatttcgatt ccaccgccgc cttctatgaa
     3721 aggttgggct tcggaatcgt tttccgggac gccggctgga tgatcctcca gcgcggggat
     3781 ctcatgctgg agttcttcgc ccaccccggg ctcgatcccc tcgcgagttg gttcagctgc
     3841 tgcctgaggc tggacgacct cgcggagttc taccggcagt gcaaatccgt cggcatccag
     3901 gaaaccagca gcggctatcc gcgcatccat gcccccgaac tgcaggagtg gggaggcacg
     3961 atggccgctt tggtcgaccc ggacgggacg ctcctgcgcc tgatacagaa cgaattgctt
     4021 gcaggcatct catgagtgtg tcttcccgtt ttccgcctga ggtcactgcg tggatggagc
     4081 gctggcgcct gctgcgcgac ggcgagctgc tcaccaccca ctcgccaagc tggaaccgta
     4141 aaaaggccgc gttgctggcg tttttccata ggctccgccg atcataatca gccataccac
     4201 atttgtagag gttttacttg ctttaaaaaa cctcccacac ctccccctga acctgaaaca
     4261 taaaatgaat gcaattgttg ttgttaactt gtttattgca gcttataatg gttacaaata
     4321 aagcaatagc atcacaaatt tcacaaataa agcatttttt tcactgcatt ctagttgtgg
     4381 tttgtccaaa ctcatcaatg tatcttatca tgtctggatc aattccctat agtgagtcgt
     4441 attaaattcg taatcatgtc atagctgttt cctgtgtgaa attgttatcc gctcacaatt
     4501 ccacacaaca tacgagccgg aagcataaag tgtaaagcct ggggtgccta atgagtgagc
     4561 taactcacat taattgcgtt gcgctcactg cccgctttcc agtcgggaaa cctgtcgtgc
     4621 cagctgcatt aatgaatcgg ccaacgcgcg gggagaggcg gtttgcgtat tgggcgctct
     4681 tccgcttcct cgctcactga ctcgctgcgc tcggtcgttc ggctgcggcg agcggtatca
     4741 gctcactcaa aggcggtaat acggttatcc acagaatcag gggataacgc aggaaagaac
     4801 atgtgagcaa aaggccagca aaaggccagg aaccgtaaaa aggccgcgtt gctggcgttt
     4861 ttccataggc tccgcccccc tgacgagcat cacaaaaatc gacgctcaag tcagaggtgg
     4921 cgaaacccga caggactata aagataccag gcgtttcccc ctggaagctc cctcgtgcgc
     4981 tctcctgttc cgaccctgcc gcttaccgga tacctgtccg cctttctccc ttcgggaagc
     5041 gtggcgcttt ctcatagctc acgctgtagg tatctcagtt cggtgtaggt cgttcgctcc
     5101 aagctgggct gtgtgcacga accccccgtt cagcccgacc gctgcgcctt atccggtaac
     5161 tatcgtcttg agtccaaccc ggtaagacac gacttatcgc cactggcagc agccactggt
     5221 aacaggatta gcagagcgag gtatgtaggc ggtgctacag agttcttgaa gtggtggcct
     5281 aactacggct acactagaag aacagtattt ggtatctgcg ctctgctgaa gccagttacc
     5341 ttcggaaaaa gagttggtag ctcttgatcc ggcaaacaaa ccaccgctgg tagcggtggt
     5401 ttttttgttt gcaagcagca gattacgcgc agaaaaaaag gatctcaaga agatcctttg
     5461 atcttttcta cggggtctga cgctcagtgg aacgaaaact cacgttaagg gattttggtc
     5521 atgagattat caaaaaggat cttcacctag atccttttaa attaaaaatg aagttttaaa
     5581 tcaatctaaa gtatatatga gtaaacttgg tctgacagtt accaatgctt aatcagtgag
     5641 gcacctatct cagcgatctg tctatttcgt tcatccatag ttgcctgact ccccgtcgtg
     5701 tagataacta cgatacggga gggcttacca tctggcccca gtgctgcaat gataccgcga
     5761 gacccacgct caccggctcc agatttatca gcaataaacc agccagccgg aagggccgag
     5821 cgcagaagtg gtcctgcaac tttatccgcc tccatccagt ctattaattg ttgccgggaa
     5881 gctagagtaa gtagttcgcc agttaatagt ttgcgcaacg ttgttgccat tgctacaggc
     5941 atcgtggtgt cacgctcgtc gtttggtatg gcttcattca gctccggttc ccaacgatca
     6001 aggcgagtta catgatcccc catgttgtgc aaaaaagcgg ttagctcctt cggtcctccg
     6061 atcgttgtca gaagtaagtt ggccgcagtg ttatcactca tggttatggc agcactgcat
     6121 aattctctta ctgtcatgcc atccgtaaga tgcttttctg tgactggtga gtactcaacc
     6181 aagtcattct gagaatagtg tatgcggcga ccgagttgct cttgcccggc gtcaatacgg
     6241 gataataccg cgccacatag cagaacttta aaagtgctca tcattggaaa acgttcttcg
     6301 gggcgaaaac tctcaaggat cttaccgctg ttgagatcca gttcgatgta acccactcgt
     6361 gcacccaact gatcttcagc atcttttact ttcaccagcg tttctgggtg agcaaaaaca
     6421 ggaaggcaaa atgccgcaaa aaagggaata agggcgacac ggaaatgttg aatactcata
     6481 ctcttccttt ttcaatatta ttgaagcatt tatcagggtt attgtctcat gagcggatac
     6541 atatttgaat gtatttagaa aaataaacaa ataggggttc cgcgcacatt tccccgaaaa
     6601 gtgccacctg nnnnnnnnnn nnnnnnnnnn nnnnnnnnnn nnnnnnnnnn nnnnnnnnnn
     6661 nnnnnnnnnn nnnnnnnnnn nnnnnnnnnn nnnnnnnnnn nnnnnnnnnn nnnnnnnnnn
     6721 nnnnnnnnnn nnnncnnnnn nnnnnnnnnn nnnnnnnnnn nnnnnnnnnn nnnnnnnnnn
     6781 nnnnnnnnnn nnnnnnnnnn nnnnnnnnnn nnnnnnnnnn nnnnnnannn nnnnnnnnnn
     6841 nnnnnnnnnn nnnnnnnnnn nnnnnnnnnn nnnnnncctt tgacgttgga gtccacgttc
     6901 tttaatagtg gactcttgtt ccaaactgga acaacactca accctatctc ggtctattct
     6961 tttgatttat aagggatttt gccgatttcg gcctattggt taaaaaatga gctgatttaa
     7021 caaaaattta acgcgaattt taacaaaata ttaacgctta caattt
//
